>Addgene plasmid #118045 | Alpha2 | depositor full sequence | sequence record 223027 | Alpha2 sequence 2812 bps
TAACAAGCTTCGTCTCAGTCAGGAGAGAGACCCCTGTTGACAATTAATCATCGGCATAGTATATCGGCAT
AGTATAATACGACAAGGTGAGGAACTAAACCCAGGAGGCAGATCATGACCATGATTACGCCAAGCTATTT
AGGTGACACTATAGAATACTCAAGCTTGCATGCCTGCAGGTCGACTCTAGAGGATCCCCGGGTACCGAGC
TCGAATTCGCCCTATAGTGAGTCGTATTACAATTCACTGGCCGTCGTTTTACAACGTCGTGACTGGGAAA
ACCCTGGCGTTACCCAACTTAATCGCCTTGCAGCACATCCCCCTTTCGCCAGCTGGCGTAATAGCGAAGA
GGCCCGCACCGATCGCCCTTCCCAACAGTTGCGCAGCCTGAATGGCGAATGACGCCTGATGCGGTATTTT
CTCCTTACGCATCTGTGCGGTATTTCACACCGCATATGGTGCACTCTCAGTACAATCTGCTCTGATGCCG
CATAGGGTCTCTCGCTTGAGACGAAGCTTGACACGGTTATCCACAGAATCAGGGGATAACGCAGGAAAGA
ACATGTGAGCAAAAGGCCAGCAAAAGGCCAGGAACCGTAAAAAGGCCGCGTTGCTGGCGTTTTTCCATAG
GCTCCGCCCCCCTGACGAGCATCACAAAAATCGACGCTCAAGTCAGAGGTGGCGAAACCCGACAGGACTA
TAAAGATACCAGGCGTTTCCCCCTGGAAGCTCCCTCGTGCGCTCTCCTGTTCCGACCCTGCCGCTTACCG
GATACCTGTCCGCCTTTCTCCCTTCGGGAAGCGTGGCGCTTTCTCATAGCTCACGCTGTAGGTATCTCAG
TTCGGTGTAGGTCGTTCGCTCCAAGCTGGGCTGTGTGCACGAACCCCCCGTTCAGCCCGACCGCTGCGCC
TTATCCGGTAACTATCGTCTTGAGTCCAACCCGGTAAGACACGACTTATCGCCACTGGCAGCAGCCACTG
GTAACAGGATTAGCAGAGCGAGGTATGTAGGCGGTGCTACAGAGTTCTTGAAGTGGTGGCCTAACTACGG
CTACACTAGAAGAACAGTATTTGGTATCTGCGCTCTGCTGAAGCCAGTTACCTTCGGAAAAAGAGTTGGT
AGCTCTTGATCCGGCAAACAAACCACCGCTGGTAGCGGTGGTTTTTTTGTTTGCAAGCAGCAGATTACGC
GCAGAAAAAAAGGATCTCAAGAAGATCCTTTGATCTTTTCTACGGGGTCTGACGCTCAGTGGAACGAAAA
CTCACGTTAAGGGATTTTGGTCATGAGATTATCAAAAAGGATCTTCACCTAGATCCTTTTGTGATGATCG
GCACGTAAGAGGTTCCAACTTTCACCATAATGAAATAAGATCACTACCGGGCGTATTTTTTGAGTTATCG
AGATTTTCAGGAGCTAAGGAAGCTAAAATGAGCCATATTCAACGGGAAACGTCTTGCTCAAGGCCGCGAT
TAAATTCCAACATGGATGCTGATTTATATGGGTATAAATGGGCTCGCGATAATGTCGGGCAATCAGGTGC
GACAATCTACCGATTGTATGGGAAGCCCGATGCGCCAGAGTTGTTTCTGAAACATGGCAAAGGTAGCGTT
GCCAATGATGTTACAGATGAGATGGTCAGACTAAACTGGCTGACGGAATTTATGCCTCTTCCGACCATCA
AGCATTTTATCCGTACTCCTGATGATGCATGGTTACTCACCACTGCGATCCCAGGGAAAACAGCATTCCA
GGTATTAGAAGAATATCCTGATTCAGGTGAAAATATTGTTGATGCGCTGGCAGTGTTCCTGCGCCGGTTG
CATTCGATTCCTGTTTGTAATTGTCCTTTTAACAGCGATCGCGTATTTCGACTCGCTCAGGCGCAATCAC
GAATGAATAACGGTTTGGTTGATGCGAGTGATTTTGATGACGAGCGTAATGGCTGGCCTGTTGAACAAGT
CTGGAAAGAAATGCATAAACTTTTGCCATTCTCACCGGATTCAGTCGTCACTCATGGTGATTTCTCACTT
GATAACCTTATTTTTGACGAGGGGAAATTAATAGGTTGTATTGATGTTGGACGAGTCGGAATCGCAGACC
GATACCAGGATCTTGCCATCCTATGGAACTGCCTCGGTGAGTTTTCTCCTTCATTACAGAAACGGCTTTT
TCAAAAATATGGTATTGATAATCCTGATATGAATAAATTGCAGTTTCATTTGATGCTCGATGAGTTTTTC
TGATTTTTTTTAAGGCAGTTATTGGTGCCCTTAAACGCCTGGTTGCTACGCCTGAATAAGTGATAATAAG
CGGATGAATGGCAGAAATTCGATGATAAGCTGTCAAACATGATGT
[125 nt withheld, positions 2356-2480]
C
[91 nt withheld, positions 2482-2572]
AGGGTGATGGTTCACGTAGTGGGCCAGCGCCCTGATAGACGGTTTTTCGCCCTTTGACGTTGGAGTCCAC
GTTCTTT
[37 nt withheld, positions 2650-2686]
ACCCTATCTCGGTCTATTCTTTTGATTTATAAGGGATTTTGCCGATTTCGGCCTATTGGTTAAAAAATGA
GCTGATTTAACAAAAATTTAACGCGAATTTTAACAAAATATTAACGCTTACAATTT
Features (pLannotate 1.2.2; 11 found; start..end, strand, type, name):
     36..83      +  promoter       EM7 promoter: synthetic bacterial promoter&nbsp
    137..155     +  promoter       SP6 promoter: promoter for bacteriophage SP6 RNA polymerase
    162..218     -  misc_feature   MCS: pUC18/19 multiple cloning site
    221..239     -  promoter       T7 promoter: promoter for bacteriophage T7 RNA polymerase
    242..399     +  CDS            lacZα (fragment): LacZα fragment of β-galactosidase; lacZ fragment
    405..495     -  misc_feature   bom (fragment): basis of mobility region from pBR322
    622..1210    -  rep_origin     ori: high-copy-number ColE1/pMB1/pBR322/pUC origin of replication
   1325..1427    +  promoter       cat promoter: promoter of the E. coli cat gene encoding chloramphenicol acetyltransferase
   1428..2241    +  CDS            KanR (fragment): aminoglycoside phosphotransferase; aph(3')-Ia; confers resistance to kanamycin in bacteria or G418 (Geneticin®) in eukaryotes
   2329..2346    -  promoter       tet promoter (fragment): E. coli promoter for tetracycline efflux protein gene
   2357..2812    +  rep_origin     f1 ori (sequence partly withheld): f1 bacteriophage origin of replication; arrow indicates direction of (+) strand synthesis
