>Addgene plasmid #118045 | Alpha2 | addgene full sequence | sequence record 240452 | Addgene NGS Result
TAATACGACAAGGTGAGGAACTAAACCCAGGAGGCAGATCATGACCATGATTACGCCAAGCTATTTAGGT
GACACTATAGAATACTCAAGCTTGCATGCCTGCAGGTCGACTCTAGAGGATCCCCGGGTACCGAGCTCGA
ATTCGCCCTATAGTGAGTCGTATTACAATTCACTGGCCGTCGTTTTACAACGTCGTGACTGGGAAAACCC
TGGCGTTACCCAACTTAATCGCCTTGCAGCACATCCCCCTTTCGCCAGCTGGCGTAATAGCGAAGAGGCC
CGCACCGATCGCCCTTCCCAACAGTTGCGCAGCCTGAATGGCGAATGACGCCTGATGCGGTATTTTCTCC
TTACGCATCTGTGCGGTATTTCACACCGCATATGGTGCACTCTCAGTACAATCTGCTCTGATGCCGCATA
GGGTCTCTCGCTTGAGACGAAGCTTGACACGGTTATCCACAGAATCAGGGGATAACGCAGGAAAGAACAT
GTGAGCAAAAGGCCAGCAAAAGGCCAGGAACCGTAAAAAGGCCGCGTTGCTGGCGTTTTTCCATAGGCTC
CGCCCCCCTGACGAGCATCACAAAAATCGACGCTCAAGTCAGAGGTGGCGAAACCCGACAGGACTATAAA
GATACCAGGCGTTTCCCCCTGGAAGCTCCCTCGTGCGCTCTCCTGTTCCGACCCTGCCGCTTACCGGATA
CCTGTCCGCCTTTCTCCCTTCGGGAAGCGTGGCGCTTTCTCATAGCTCACGCTGTAGGTATCTCAGTTCG
GTGTAGGTCGTTCGCTCCAAGCTGGGCTGTGTGCACGAACCCCCCGTTCAGCCCGACCGCTGCGCCTTAT
CCGGTAACTATCGTCTTGAGTCCAACCCGGTAAGACACGACTTATCGCCACTGGCAGCAGCCACTGGTAA
CAGGATTAGCAGAGCGAGGTATGTAGGCGGTGCTACAGAGTTCTTGAAGTGGTGGCCTAACTACGGCTAC
ACTAGAAGAACAGTATTTGGTATCTGCGCTCTGCTGAAGCCAGTTACCTTCGGAAAAAGAGTTGGTAGCT
CTTGATCCGGCAAACAAACCACCGCTGGTAGCGGTGGTTTTTTTGTTTGCAAGCAGCAGATTACGCGCAG
AAAAAAAGGATCTCAAGAAGATCCTTTGATCTTTTCTACGGGGTCTGACGCTCAGTGGAACGAAAACTCA
CGTTAAGGGATTTTGGTCATGAGATTATCAAAAAGGATCTTCACCTAGATCCTTTTGTGATGATCGGCAC
GTAAGAGGTTCCAACTTTCACCATAATGAAATAAGATCACTACCGGGCGTATTTTTTGAGTTATCGAGAT
TTTCAGGAGCTAAGGAAGCTAAAATGAGCCATATTCAACGGGAAACGTCTTGCTCAAGGCCGCGATTAAA
TTCCAACATGGATGCTGATTTATATGGGTATAAATGGGCTCGCGATAATGTCGGGCAATCAGGTGCGACA
ATCTACCGATTGTATGGGAAGCCCGATGCGCCAGAGTTGTTTCTGAAACATGGCAAAGGTAGCGTTGCCA
ATGATGTTACAGATGAGATGGTCAGACTAAACTGGCTGACGGAATTTATGCCTCTTCCGACCATCAAGCA
TTTTATCCGTACTCCTGATGATGCATGGTTACTCACCACTGCGATCCCAGGGAAAACAGCATTCCAGGTA
TTAGAAGAATATCCTGATTCAGGTGAAAATATTGTTGATGCGCTGGCAGTGTTCCTGCGCCGGTTGCATT
CGATTCCTGTTTGTAATTGTCCTTTTAACAGCGATCGCGTATTTCGACTCGCTCAGGCGCAATCACGAAT
GAATAACGGTTTGGTTGATGCGAGTGATTTTGATGACGAGCGTAATGGCTGGCCTGTTGAACAAGTCTGG
AAAGAAATGCATAAACTTTTGCCATTCTCACCGGATTCAGTAGTCACTCATGGTGATTTCTCACTTGATA
ACCTTATTTTTGACGAGGGGAAATTAATAGGTTGTATTGATGTTGGACGAGTCGGAATCGCAGACCGATA
CCAGGATCTTGCCATCCTATGGAACTGCCTCGGTGAGTTTTCTCCTTCATTACAGAAACGGCTTTTTCAA
AAATATGGTATTGATAATCCTGATATGAATAAATTGCAGTTTCATTTGATGCTCGATGAGTTTTTCTGAT
TTTTTTTAAGGCAGTTATTGGTGCCCTTAAACGCCTGGTTGCTACGCCTGAATAAGTGATAATAAGCGGA
TGAATGGCAGAAATTCGATGATAAGCTGTCAAACATGATGT
[125 nt withheld, positions 2282-2406]
C
[91 nt withheld, positions 2408-2498]
AGGGTGATGGTTCACGTAGTGGGCCAGCGCCCTGATAGACGGTTTTTCGCCCTTTGACGTTGGAGTCCAC
GTTCTTT
[37 nt withheld, positions 2576-2612]
ACCCTATCTCGGTCTATTCTTTTGATTTATAAGGGATTTTGCCGATTTCGGCCTATTGGTTAAAAAATGA
GCTGATTTAACAAAAATTTAACGCGAATTTTAACAAAATATTAACGCTTACAATTTTAACAAGCTTCGTC
TCAGTCAGGAGAGAGACCCCTGTTGACAATTAATCATCGGCATAGTATATCGGCATAGTA
Features (pLannotate 1.2.2; 11 found; start..end, strand, type, name):
     63..81      +  promoter       SP6 promoter: promoter for bacteriophage SP6 RNA polymerase
     88..144     -  misc_feature   MCS: pUC18/19 multiple cloning site
    147..165     -  promoter       T7 promoter: promoter for bacteriophage T7 RNA polymerase
    168..325     +  CDS            lacZα (fragment): LacZα fragment of β-galactosidase; lacZ fragment
    331..421     -  misc_feature   bom (fragment): basis of mobility region from pBR322
    548..1136    -  rep_origin     ori: high-copy-number ColE1/pMB1/pBR322/pUC origin of replication
   1251..1353    +  promoter       cat promoter: promoter of the E. coli cat gene encoding chloramphenicol acetyltransferase
   1354..2167    +  CDS            KanR (fragment): aminoglycoside phosphotransferase; aph(3')-Ia; confers resistance to kanamycin in bacteria or G418 (Geneticin®) in eukaryotes
   2255..2272    -  promoter       tet promoter (fragment): E. coli promoter for tetracycline efflux protein gene
   2283..2738    +  rep_origin     f1 ori (sequence partly withheld): f1 bacteriophage origin of replication; arrow indicates direction of (+) strand synthesis
   2774..9       +  promoter       EM7 promoter (across the origin): synthetic bacterial promoter&nbsp
