[The description below was written by a language model from this plasmid's Addgene catalogue record and pLannotate feature annotations shown in this document.]
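Description:
Alpha2 is an empty destination vector for the GoldenBraid 2.0 modular cloning system, built on a small, self-made ColE1 backbone derived from pBluescriptSK. It is a high-copy bacterial plasmid of about 2.8 kb, propagated in E. coli through the ColE1/pUC-type origin and selected with kanamycin. The resistance gene is an aph(3')-Ia aminoglycoside phosphotransferase that the annotation places directly downstream of a cat gene promoter. An f1 phage origin and a fragment of the pBR322 bom region are also carried over in the backbone. The two sequence records (depositor and sequencing result) have the same length and the same features in the same order, differing only in where numbering starts.

The functional core is the GB2.0 Alpha2 cassette. In the feature table it appears as an EM7 bacterial promoter followed by a lacZα fragment interrupted by a pUC-type multiple cloning site, with flanking SP6 and T7 promoters. This is a lacZα-type cloning region, which in such vectors usually serves as a placeholder that is replaced on assembly, allowing colour screening, although the record does not say so explicitly.

According to the depositor, this is a BsaI entry vector: basic GoldenBraid parts are assembled into it with BsaI to form transcriptional units. The finished unit or units can then be released with BsmBI for cloning into Omega-level vectors, enabling stepwise binary assembly of multigene constructs. The Type IIS sites themselves are not annotated in the tables. No eukaryotic promoter, terminator or marker is present. The listed mammalian, insect and bacterial expression categories therefore depend on the parts assembled into the vector, and it was deposited with work on multiplexed luciferase reporter assays.
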