Addgene plasmid #118045: Alpha2
Purpose: (Empty Backbone) GoldenBraid2.0 Alpha 2 destination vector
Depositing lab: Koen Venken. Depositing organization: Baylor College of Medicine. Publication: Examining multiple cellular pathways at once using multiplex hextuple luciferase assaying. Sarrion-Perdigones A, Chang L, Gonzalez Y, Gallego-Flores T, Young DW, Venken KJT. Nat Commun. 2019 Dec 13;10(1):5710. doi: 10.1038/s41467-019-13651-y. PubMed 31836712.
Backbone
  Vector backbone: ColE1 vector Alpha1
  Backbone manufacturer: Self made; Derived from pBluescriptSK
  Backbone size (bp): 2326
  Modifications to backbone: Kanamycin Resistance; GB2.0 Alpha2 cassette
  Vector type: Mammalian Expression, Bacterial Expression, Insect Expression, Synthetic Biology ; Assembly of GB2.0 transcriptional units
Growth in bacteria
  Bacterial resistance: Kanamycin, 50 μg/mL
  Growth temperature: 37°C
  Growth strain: DH5alpha
  Copy number: High Copy
Gene/Insert
  Cloning method: Restriction Enzyme
  Sequencing primers: 5′ aat gag ctg att taa caa aaa ttt aac gcg; 3′ ctt ttt acg gtt cct ggc ctt ttg
Terms and licenses: Academic/Nonprofit Terms; Industry Terms: Not Available to Industry
Depositor comments: This is a BsaI GB2.0 Alpha entry vector. Any assembled unit(s) can be released with BsmBI for further cloning into Omega level vectors.
How to cite: Alpha2 was a gift from Koen Venken (Addgene plasmid # 118045 ; http://n2t.net/addgene:118045 ; RRID:Addgene_118045)
